Addgene plasmid #142615: TFORF0401
Purpose: Lentiviral vector for overexpressing transcription factor ORFs with unique 24-bp barcodes. Barcodes facilitate identification of transcription factors in pooled screens.
Depositing lab: Feng Zhang. Depositing organization: Broad Institute. Publication: A transcription factor atlas of directed differentiation. Joung J, Ma S, Tay T, Geiger-Schuller KR, Kirchgatterer PC, Verdine VK, Guo B, Arias-Garcia MA, Allen WE, Singh A, Kuksenko O, Abudayyeh OO, Gootenberg JS, Fu Z, Macrae RK, Buenrostro JD, Regev A, Zhang F. Cell. 2023 Jan 5;186(1):209-229.e26. doi: 10.1016/j.cell.2022.11.026. PubMed 36608654.
Backbone
  Vector backbone: pLX_TRC317
  Backbone manufacturer: Broad Institute Genetic Perturbation Platform
  Backbone size w/o insert (bp): 8264
  Vector type: Mammalian Expression, Lentiviral
  Selectable markers: Puromycin
Growth in bacteria
  Bacterial resistance: Ampicillin, 100 μg/mL
  Growth temperature: 37°C
  Growth strain: NEB Stable
  Copy number: High Copy
Gene/Insert
  Gene/Insert name: ZNF2
  Species: H. sapiens (human)
  Insert size (bp): 1379
  Entrez Gene: ZNF2 (a.k.a. A1-5, ZNF661, Zfp661)
  Promoter: EF1a
  Cloning method: Unknown
  Sequencing primers: 5′ GGGTGGAGACTGAAGTTAGGCCAG; 3′ CACATAGCGTAAAAGGAGCAACATAG
Terms and licenses: Academic/Nonprofit Terms; Industry Terms: Not Available to Industry
Depositor comments: NM_021088,ENST00000614034 . The transcription factor ORF portion of this plasmid was synthesized by Genewiz. Please test multiple small colonies in case of plasmid recombination. To make this collection available in a timely manner, a portion of this collection was not fully sequenced by Addgene. If an Addgene verified full plasmid sequence is not available, please contact us prior to placing an order to request the full sequence.
How to cite: TFORF0401 was a gift from Feng Zhang (Addgene plasmid # 142615 ; http://n2t.net/addgene:142615 ; RRID:Addgene_142615)
