[The description below was written by a language model from this plasmid's Addgene catalogue record and pLannotate feature annotations shown in this document.]
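Description:
TFORF0401 is a third-generation-style, self-inactivating lentiviral expression plasmid built on the pLX_TRC317 backbone and carrying the human zinc finger protein ZNF2 as its open reading frame. It belongs to a barcoded transcription factor ORF collection in which each clone pairs one ORF with a unique 24-bp barcode, so that the factor carried by a given cell can be identified in pooled overexpression screens. In bacteria the plasmid is maintained by a high-copy ColE1/pUC-type origin and selected with ampicillin through the bla gene. An f1 origin and remnants of a lac/T7/T3 cloning region are also present in the backbone. The depositor warns that recombination can occur during propagation, as is common for LTR-containing plasmids.

The viral genome is transcribed from an RSV promoter fused to a truncated HIV-1 5' LTR. It includes the Ψ packaging signal with a gag fragment, the Rev response element for nuclear export of the full-length RNA, a cPPT/CTS, and a ΔU3 3' LTR that inactivates LTR promoter activity after integration, followed by an SV40 polyadenylation signal. Within the provirus, an SV40 early promoter drives puromycin N-acetyltransferase for selection of transduced mammalian cells. A separate EF-1α promoter drives ZNF2, with a WPRE downstream to enhance transcript stability and expression. The automated annotation labels only part of the roughly 1.4 kb insert as ZNF2, and the barcode is not annotated as a feature. Its exact position is not stated in the record, although the unannotated interval between the ORF and the WPRE is a plausible location. No epitope tag or reporter is recorded.
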