Features (pLannotate 1.2.2; 31 found; start..end, strand, type, name):
      5..231     +  promoter       RSV promoter: Rous sarcoma virus enhancer/promoter
    232..412     +  LTR            5' LTR (truncated): truncated 5' long terminal repeat (LTR) from HIV-1
    459..584     +  misc_feature   HIV-1 Ψ: packaging signal of human immunodeficiency virus type 1
    568..931     +  CDS            HIV-1 gag (fragment): gag protein from human immunodeficiency virus 1; gag
   1077..1310    +  misc_feature   RRE: The Rev response element (RRE) of HIV-1 allows for Rev-dependent mRNA export from the nucleus to the cytoplasm.
   1687..1713    +  CDS            Rev (fragment): human immunodeficiency virus 1 (HIV-1) Rev protein; rev; enhances nuclear export of unspliced and incompletely spliced viral mRNAs
   1720..1743    +  promoter       SV40 promoter (fragment): SV40 early promoter
   1744..1815    +  promoter       SV40 promoter (fragment): SV40 enhancer and early promoter
   1839..1974    +  rep_origin     SV40 ori: SV40 origin of replication
   2020..2616    +  CDS            PuroR (fragment): puromycin N-acetyltransferase; pac from Streptomyces; confers resistance to puromycin
   2665..2782    +  misc_feature   cPPT/CTS: central polypurine tract and central termination sequence of HIV-1
   2847..2913    +  CDS            small t antigen (fragment): SV40 (simian virus 40) small t antigen
   2920..4098    +  promoter       EF-1α promoter: strong constitutive promoter for human elongation factor EF-1α
   4115..4717    +  CDS            ZNF2 (fragment): ZNF2_HUMAN - Also known as ZNF661. Experimental evidence at protein level: Swiss-Prot protein existence level 1. May be involved in transcriptional regulation. From Homo sapiens (Human).
   5405..5458    +  promoter       U6 promoter (fragment): RNA polymerase III promoter for human U6 snRNA
   5500..6088    +  misc_feature   WPRE: woodchuck hepatitis virus posttranscriptional regulatory element
   6139..6158    +  misc_feature   cPPT/CTS (fragment): central polypurine tract and central termination sequence of HIV-1
   6160..6393    +  LTR            3' LTR (ΔU3): self-inactivating 3' long terminal repeat (LTR) from HIV-1
   6471..6592    +  polyA_signal   SV40 poly(A) signal: SV40 polyadenylation signal
   6632..6767    +  rep_origin     SV40 ori: SV40 origin of replication
   6788..6806    -  promoter       T7 promoter: promoter for bacteriophage T7 RNA polymerase
   6814..6969    +  CDS            lacZα (fragment): LacZα fragment of β-galactosidase; lacZ fragment
   6974..7402    +  rep_origin     f1 ori (sequence partly withheld): f1 bacteriophage origin of replication; arrow indicates direction of (+) strand synthesis
   7455..7559    +  promoter       AmpR promoter: bla
   7560..8420    +  CDS            AmpR: β-lactamase; bla; confers resistance to ampicillin, carbenicillin, and related antibiotics
   8591..9179    +  rep_origin     ori: high-copy-number ColE1/pMB1/pBR322/pUC origin of replication
   9362..9454    +  CDS            lacI (fragment): lac repressor; lacI; The lac repressor binds to the lac operator to inhibit transcription in E. coli. This inhibition can be relieved by adding lactose or isopropyl-β-D-thiogalactopyranoside (IPTG).
   9467..9488    +  protein_bind   CAP binding site: CAP binding activates transcription in the presence of cAMP. E. coli catabolite activator protein
   9503..9533    +  promoter       lac promoter: promoter for the E. coli lac operon
   9541..9557    +  protein_bind   lac operator: The lac repressor binds to the lac operator to inhibit transcription in E. coli. This inhibition can be relieved by adding lactose or isopropyl-β-D-thiogalactopyranoside (IPTG). lac repressor encoded by lacI
   9602..9620    +  promoter       T3 promoter: promoter for bacteriophage T3 RNA polymerase
>Addgene plasmid #142615 | TFORF0401 | addgene full sequence | sequence record 396006 | Addgene NGS Result
TTAATGTAGTCTTATGCAATACTCTTGTAGTCTTGCAACATGGTAACGATGAGTTAGCAACATGCCTTAC
AAGGAGAGAAAAAGCACCGTGCATGCCGATTGGTGGAAGTAAGGTGGTACGATCGTGCCTTATTAGGAAG
GCAACAGACGGGTCTGACATGGATTGGACGAACCACTGAATTGCCGCATTGCAGAGATATTGTATTTAAG
TGCCTAGCTCGATACATAAACGGGTCTCTCTGGTTAGACCAGATCTGAGCCTGGGAGCTCTCTGGCTAAC
TAGGGAACCCACTGCTTAAGCCTCAATAAAGCTTGCCTTGAGTGCTTCAAGTAGTGTGTGCCCGTCTGTT
GTGTGACTCTGGTAACTAGAGATCCCTCAGACCCTTTTAGTCAGTGTGGAAAATCTCTAGCAGTGGCGCC
CGAACAGGGACTTGAAAGCGAAAGGGAAACCAGAGGAGCTCTCTCGACGCAGGACTCGGCTTGCTGAAGC
GCGCACGGCAAGAGGCGAGGGGCGGCGACTGGTGAGTACGCCAAAAATTTTGACTAGCGGAGGCTAGAAG
GAGAGAGATGGGTGCGAGAGCGTCAGTATTAAGCGGGGGAGAATTAGATCGCGATGGGAAAAAATTCGGT
TAAGGCCAGGGGGAAAGAAAAAATATAAATTAAAACATATAGTATGGGCAAGCAGGGAGCTAGAACGATT
CGCAGTTAATCCTGGCCTGTTAGAAACATCAGAAGGCTGTAGACAAATACTGGGACAGCTACAACCATCC
CTTCAGACAGGATCAGAAGAACTTAGATCATTATATAATACAGTAGCAACCCTCTATTGTGTGCATCAAA
GGATAGAGATAAAAGACACCAAGGAAGCTTTAGACAAGATAGAGGAAGAGCAAAACAAAAGTAAGACCAC
CGCACAGCAAGCGGCCGCTGATCTTCAGACCTGGAGGAGGAGATATGAGGGACAATTGGAGAAGTGAATT
ATATAAATATAAAGTAGTAAAAATTGAACCATTAGGAGTAGCACCCACCAAGGCAAAGAGAAGAGTGGTG
CAGAGAGAAAAAAGAGCAGTGGGAATAGGAGCTTTGTTCCTTGGGTTCTTGGGAGCAGCAGGAAGCACTA
TGGGCGCAGCGTCAATGACGCTGACGGTACAGGCCAGACAATTATTGTCTGGTATAGTGCAGCAGCAGAA
CAATTTGCTGAGGGCTATTGAGGCGCAACAGCATCTGTTGCAACTCACAGTCTGGGGCATCAAGCAGCTC
CAGGCAAGAATCCTGGCTGTGGAAAGATACCTAAAGGATCAACAGCTCCTGGGGATTTGGGGTTGCTCTG
GAAAACTCATTTGCACCACTGCTGTGCCTTGGAATGCTAGTTGGAGTAATAAATCTCTGGAACAGATTTG
GAATCACACGACCTGGATGGAGTGGGACAGAGAAATTAACAATTACACAAGCTTAATACACTCCTTAATT
GAAGAATCGCAAAACCAGCAAGAAAAGAATGAACAAGAATTATTGGAATTAGATAAATGGGCAAGTTTGT
GGAATTGGTTTAACATAACAAATTGGCTGTGGTATATAAAATTATTCATAATGATAGTAGGAGGCTTGGT
AGGTTTAAGAATAGTTTTTGCTGTACTTTCTATAGTGAATAGAGTTAGGCAGGGATATTCACCATTATCG
TTTCAGACCCACCTCCCAACCCCGAGGGGACCCATGCATTGCATCTCAATTAGTCAGCAACCAGGTGTGG
AAAGTCCCCAGGCTCCCCAGCAGGCAGAAGTATGCAAAGCATGCGTCTCAATTAGTCAGCAACCATAGTC
CCGCCCCTAACTCCGCCCATCCCGCCCCTAACTCCGCCCAGTTCCGCCCATTCTCCGCCCCATGGCTGAC
TAATTTTTTTTATTTATGCAGAGGCCGAGGCCGCCTCGGCCTCTGAGCTATTCCAGAAGTAGTGAGGAGG
CTTTTTTGGAGGCCTAGGCTTTTGCAAAAAGCTTTCTAGAGGTACCACCGGAGCTTACCATGACCGAGTA
CAAGCCCACGGTGCGCCTCGCCACCCGCGACGACGTCCCCAGGGCCGTACGCACCCTCGCCGCCGCGTTC
GCCGACTACCCCGCCACGCGCCACACCGTCGATCCGGACCGCCACATCGAGCGGGTCACCGAGCTGCAAG
AACTCTTCCTCACGCGCGTCGGGCTCGACATCGGCAAGGTGTGGGTCGCGGACGACGGCGCCGCCGTGGC
GGTCTGGACCACGCCGGAGAGCGTCGAAGCGGGGGCGGTGTTCGCCGAGATCGGCCCGCGCATGGCCGAG
TTGAGCGGTTCCCGGCTGGCCGCGCAGCAACAGATGGAAGGCCTCCTGGCGCCGCACCGGCCCAAGGAGC
CCGCGTGGTTCCTGGCCACCGTCGGCGTCTCGCCCGACCACCAGGGCAAGGGTCTGGGCAGCGCCGTCGT
GCTCCCCGGAGTGGAGGCGGCCGAGCGCGCCGGGGTGCCCGCCTTCCTGGAGACCTCCGCGCCCCGCAAC
CTCCCCTTCTACGAGCGGCTCGGCTTCACCGTCACCGCCGACGTCGAGGTGCCCGAAGGACCGCGCACCT
GGTGCATGACCCGCAAGCCCGGTGCCAGTTAACGAATTCTAGATCTTGAGACAAATGGCAGTATTCATCC
ACAATTTTAAAAGAAAAGGGGGGATTGGGGGGTACAGTGCAGGGGAAAGAATAGTAGACATAATAGCAAC
AGACATACAAACTAAAGAATTACAAAAACAAATTACAAAAATTCAAAATTTTCGGGTTTATTACAGGGAC
AGCAGAGATCCACTTTGGCGCCGGCTCGAGGCCTGCAGGTGCAAAGATGGATAAAGTTTTAAACAGAGAG
GAATCTTTGCAGCTAATGGACCTTCTAGGTCTTGAAAGGAGTGGGAATTGGCTCCGGTGCCCGTCAGTGG
GCAGAGCGCACATCGCCCACAGTCCCCGAGAAGTTGGGGGGAGGGGTCGGCAATTGAACCGGTGCCTAGA
GAAGGTGGCGCGGGGTAAACTGGGAAAGTGATGTCGTGTACTGGCTCCGCCTTTTTCCCGAGGGTGGGGG
AGAACCGTATATAAGTGCAGTAGTCGCCGTGAACGTTCTTTTTCGCAACGGGTTTGCCGCCAGAACACAG
GTAAGTGCCGTGTGTGGTTCCCGCGGGCCTGGCCTCTTTACGGGTTATGGCCCTTGCGTGCCTTGAATTA
CTTCCACCTGGCTGCAGTACGTGATTCTTGATCCCGAGCTTCGGGTTGGAAGTGGGTGGGAGAGTTCGAG
GCCTTGCGCTTAAGGAGCCCCTTCGCCTCGTGCTTGAGTTGAGGCCTGGCCTGGGCGCTGGGGCCGCCGC
GTGCGAATCTGGTGGCACCTTCGCGCCTGTCTCGCTGCTTTCGATAAGTCTCTAGCCATTTAAAATTTTT
GATGACCTGCTGCGACGCTTTTTTTCTGGCAAGATAGTCTTGTAAATGCGGGCCAAGATCTGCACACTGG
TATTTCGGTTTTTGGGGCCGCGGGCGGCGACGGGGCCCGTGCGTCCCAGCGCACATGTTCGGCGAGGCGG
GGCCTGCGAGCGCGGCCACCGAGAATCGGACGGGGGTAGTCTCAAGCTGGCCGGCCTGCTCTGGTGCCTG
GCCTCGCGCCGCCGTGTATCGCCCCGCCCTGGGCGGCAAGGCTGGCCCGGTCGGCACCAGTTGCGTGAGC
GGAAAGATGGCCGCTTCCCGGCCCTGCTGCAGGGAGCTCAAAATGGAGGACGCGGCGCTCGGGAGAGCGG
GCGGGTGAGTCACCCACACAAAGGAAAAGGGCCTTTCCGTCCTCAGCCGTCGCTTCATGTGACTCCACGG
AGTACCGGGCGCCGTCCAGGCACCTCGATTAGTTCTCGAGCTTTTGGAGTACGTCGTCTTTAGGTTGGGG
GGAGGGGTTTTATGCGATGGAGTTTCCCCACACTGAGTGGGTGGAGACTGAAGTTAGGCCAGCTTGGCAC
TTGATGTAATTCTCCTTGGAATTTGCCCTTTTTGAGTTTGGATCTTGGTTCATTCTCAAGCCTCAGACAG
TGGTTCAAAGTTTTTTTCTTCCATTTCAGGTGTCGTGAGGCTAGCACCGCCACCATGGCTGCTGTGTCTC
CGACCACCAGATGCCAGGAATCAGTGACATTCGAAGACGTTGCCGTGGTTTTCACAGATGAAGAGTGGAG
TCGTCTGGTCCCCATACAGAGGGACCTCTACAAGGAGGTGATGCTGGAGAACTATAACAGCATTGTGTCA
TTGGGCCTTCCAGTTCCTCAACCTGATGTGATTTTCCAATTGAAGAGAGGGGACAAGCCGTGGATGGTAG
ATCTTCATGGGTCTGAGGAGAGAGAATGGCCAGAGAGTGTCTCTCTAGACTGGGAAACTAAGCCTGAGAT
TCACGATGCTTCAGACAAAAAATCAGAAGGATCATTGAGGGAATGCCTTGGAAGGCAAAGTCCTCTGTGT
CCTAAATTTGAAGTTCATACACCCAATGGCAGGATGGGAACAGAAAAGCAAAGCCCTTCAGGGGAGACTC
GTAAGAAATCCCTCTCCCGGGACAAAGGCTTGCGGCGACGGTCAGCCCTGTCCAGGGAAATTCTCACTAA
AGAGAGACACCAGGAATGCAGTGACTGTGGGAAGACCTTTTTTGACCACTCATCCCTCACCCGCCATCAG
AGGACTCACACTGGGGAGAAGCCCTACGACTGCCGCGAGTGTGGGAAAGCCTTCAGCCACAGGAGCAGCC
TCAGCAGACATCTGATGTCACACACTGGGGAGAGCCCCTACGAGTGCAGTGTGTGCTCAAAAGCCTTCTT
TGACCGTTCGTCCCTAACTGTCCATCAGCGAATTCACACTGGAGAGAAACCCTTTCAGTGCAACGAGTGT
GGAAAAGCCTTTTTTGACCGTTCATCCCTTACTCGACACCAGAGAATTCACACTGGAGAAAGTCCTTATG
AATGTCATCAGTGTGGGAAAGCCTTTAGCCAGAAAAGTATTCTTACTCGCCATCAGCTAATCCACACTGG
CAGGAAGCCTTATGAGTGTAACGAGTGCGGGAAAGCTTTCTATGGTGTCTCGTCTCTGAATAGACATCAG
AAAGCTCATGCTGGGGACCCTCGCTATCAGTGTAACGAGTGTGGCAAAGCTTTCTTTGACCGCTCATCCC
TTACACAGCATCAGAAGATCCACACTGGAGACAAGCCATATGAATGCAGCGAATGCGGGAAAGCCTTTAG
CCAGCGGTGCCGGCTCACGCGGCATCAGCGTGTCCACACGGGAGAGAAGCCCTTTGAATGCACTGTGTGT
GGGAAAGTTTTCAGTTCAAAATCTTCTGTTATTCAACATCAACGGCGTTACGCCAAACAGGGAATAGACT
AGTAATGAACTAGTCCGTAACTTGAAAGTATTTCGATTTCTTGGCTTTATATATCTTGTGGAAAGGACGA
TTTCGACCATCCGAGCCGCATAAGACGCGTTAAGTCGACAATCAACCTCTGGATTACAAAATTTGTGAAA
GATTGACTGGTATTCTTAACTATGTTGCTCCTTTTACGCTATGTGGATACGCTGCTTTAATGCCTTTGTA
TCATGCTATTGCTTCCCGTATGGCTTTCATTTTCTCCTCCTTGTATAAATCCTGGTTGCTGTCTCTTTAT
GAGGAGTTGTGGCCCGTTGTCAGGCAACGTGGCGTGGTGTGCACTGTGTTTGCTGACGCAACCCCCACTG
GTTGGGGCATTGCCACCACCTGTCAGCTCCTTTCCGGGACTTTCGCTTTCCCCCTCCCTATTGCCACGGC
GGAACTCATCGCCGCCTGCCTTGCCCGCTGCTGGACAGGGGCTCGGCTGTTGGGCACTGACAATTCCGTG
GTGTTGTCGGGGAAATCATCGTCCTTTCCTTGGCTGCTCGCCTGTGTTGCCACCTGGATTCTGCGCGGGA
CGTCCTTCTGCTACGTCCCTTCGGCCCTCAATCCAGCGGACCTTCCTTCCCGCGGCCTGCTGCCGGCTCT
GCGGCCTCTTCCGCGTCTTCGCCTTCGCCCTCAGACGAGTCGGATCTCCCTTTGGGCCGCCTCCCCGCGT
CGACTTTAAGACCAATGACTTACAAGGCAGCTGTAGATCTTAGCCACTTTTTAAAAGAAAAGGGGGGACT
GGAAGGGCTAATTCACTCCCAACGAAGACAAGATCTGCTTTTTGCTTGTACTGGGTCTCTCTGGTTAGAC
CAGATCTGAGCCTGGGAGCTCTCTGGCTAACTAGGGAACCCACTGCTTAAGCCTCAATAAAGCTTGCCTT
GAGTGCTTCAAGTAGTGTGTGCCCGTCTGTTGTGTGACTCTGGTAACTAGAGATCCCTCAGACCCTTTTA
GTCAGTGTGGAAAATCTCTAGCAGTACGTATAGTAGTTCATGTCATCTTATTATTCAGTATTTATAACTT
GCAAAGAAATGAATATCAGAGAGTGAGAGGAACTTGTTTATTGCAGCTTATAATGGTTACAAATAAAGCA
ATAGCATCACAAATTTCACAAATAAAGCATTTTTTTCACTGCATTCTAGTTGTGGTTTGTCCAAACTCAT
CAATGTATCTTATCATGTCTGGCTCTAGCTATCCCGCCCCTAACTCCGCCCATCCCGCCCCTAACTCCGC
CCAGTTCCGCCCATTCTCCGCCCCATGGCTGACTAATTTTTTTTATTTATGCAGAGGCCGAGGCCGCCTC
GGCCTCTGAGCTATTCCAGAAGTAGTGAGGAGGCTTTTTTGGAGGCCTAGGGACGTACCCAATTCGCCCT
ATAGTGAGTCGTATTACGCGCGCTCACTGGCCGTCGTTTTACAACGTCGTGACTGGGAAAACCCTGGCGT
TACCCAACTTAATCGCCTTGCAGCACATCCCCCTTTCGCCAGCTGGCGTAATAGCGAAGAGGCCCGCACC
GATCGCCCTTCCCAACAGTTGCGCAGCCTGAATGGCGAATGGG
[124 nt withheld, positions 6974-7097]
C
[91 nt withheld, positions 7099-7189]
A
[49 nt withheld, positions 7191-7239]
CCTTTGACGTTGGAGTCCACGTTCTTT
[37 nt withheld, positions 7267-7303]
ACCCTATCTCGGTCTATTCTTTTGATTTATAAGGGATTTTGCCGATTTCGGCCTATTGGTTAAAAAATGA
GCTGATTTAACAAAAATTTAACGCGAATTTTAACAAAATATTAACGCTTACAATTTAGGTGGCACTTTTC
GGGGAAATGTGCGCGGAACCCCTATTTGTTTATTTTTCTAAATACATTCAAATATGTATCCGCTCATGAG
ACAATAACCCTGATAAATGCTTCAATAATATTGAAAAAGGAAGAGTATGAGTATTCAACATTTCCGTGTC
GCCCTTATTCCCTTTTTTGCGGCATTTTGCCTTCCTGTTTTTGCTCACCCAGAAACGCTGGTGAAAGTAA
AAGATGCTGAAGATCAGTTGGGTGCACGAGTGGGTTACATCGAACTGGATCTCAACAGCGGTAAGATCCT
TGAGAGTTTTCGCCCCGAAGAACGTTTTCCAATGATGAGCACTTTTAAAGTTCTGCTATGTGGCGCGGTA
TTATCCCGTATTGACGCCGGGCAAGAGCAACTCGGTCGCCGCATACACTATTCTCAGAATGACTTGGTTG
AGTACTCACCAGTCACAGAAAAGCATCTTACGGATGGCATGACAGTAAGAGAATTATGCAGTGCTGCCAT
AACCATGAGTGATAACACTGCGGCCAACTTACTTCTGACAACGATCGGAGGACCGAAGGAGCTAACCGCT
TTTTTGCACAACATGGGGGATCATGTAACTCGCCTTGATCGTTGGGAACCGGAGCTGAATGAAGCCATAC
CAAACGACGAGCGTGACACCACGATGCCTGTAGCAATGGCAACAACGTTGCGCAAACTATTAACTGGCGA
ACTACTTACTCTAGCTTCCCGGCAACAATTAATAGACTGGATGGAGGCGGATAAAGTTGCAGGACCACTT
CTGCGCTCGGCCCTTCCGGCTGGCTGGTTTATTGCTGATAAATCTGGAGCCGGTGAGCGTGGGTCTCGCG
GTATCATTGCAGCACTGGGGCCAGATGGTAAGCCCTCCCGTATCGTAGTTATCTACACGACGGGGAGTCA
GGCAACTATGGATGAACGAAATAGACAGATCGCTGAGATAGGTGCCTCACTGATTAAGCATTGGTAACTG
TCAGACCAAGTTTACTCATATATACTTTAGATTGATTTAAAACTTCATTTTTAATTTAAAAGGATCTAGG
TGAAGATCCTTTTTGATAATCTCATGACCAAAATCCCTTAACGTGAGTTTTCGTTCCACTGAGCGTCAGA
CCCCGTAGAAAAGATCAAAGGATCTTCTTGAGATCCTTTTTTTCTGCGCGTAATCTGCTGCTTGCAAACA
AAAAAACCACCGCTACCAGCGGTGGTTTGTTTGCCGGATCAAGAGCTACCAACTCTTTTTCCGAAGGTAA
CTGGCTTCAGCAGAGCGCAGATACCAAATACTGTTCTTCTAGTGTAGCCGTAGTTAGGCCACCACTTCAA
GAACTCTGTAGCACCGCCTACATACCTCGCTCTGCTAATCCTGTTACCAGTGGCTGCTGCCAGTGGCGAT
AAGTCGTGTCTTACCGGGTTGGACTCAAGACGATAGTTACCGGATAAGGCGCAGCGGTCGGGCTGAACGG
GGGGTTCGTGCACACAGCCCAGCTTGGAGCGAACGACCTACACCGAACTGAGATACCTACAGCGTGAGCT
ATGAGAAAGCGCCACGCTTCCCGAAGGGAGAAAGGCGGACAGGTATCCGGTAAGCGGCAGGGTCGGAACA
GGAGAGCGCACGAGGGAGCTTCCAGGGGGAAACGCCTGGTATCTTTATAGTCCTGTCGGGTTTCGCCACC
TCTGACTTGAGCGTCGATTTTTGTGATGCTCGTCAGGGGGGCGGAGCCTATGGAAAAACGCCAGCAACGC
GGCCTTTTTACGGTTCCTGGCCTTTTGCTGGCCTTTTGCTCACATGTTCTTTCCTGCGTTATCCCCTGAT
TCTGTGGATAACCGTATTACCGCCTTTGAGTGAGCTGATACCGCTCGCCGCAGCCGAACGACCGAGCGCA
GCGAGTCAGTGAGCGAGGAAGCGGAAGAGCGCCCAATACGCAAACCGCCTCTCCCCGCGCGTTGGCCGAT
TCATTAATGCAGCTGGCACGACAGGTTTCCCGACTGGAAAGCGGGCAGTGAGCGCAACGCAATTAATGTG
AGTTAGCTCACTCATTAGGCACCCCAGGCTTTACACTTTATGCTTCCGGCTCGTATGTTGTGTGGAATTG
TGAGCGGATAACAATTTCACACAGGAAACAGCTATGACCATGATTACGCCAAGCGCGCAATTAACCCTCA
CTAAAGGGAACAAAAGCTGGAGCTGCAAGC
