>Addgene plasmid #142615 | TFORF0401 | depositor partial sequence | sequence record 279983 | Insert
ACCGCCACCATGGCTGCTGTGTCTCCGACCACCAGATGCCAGGAATCAGTGACATTCGAAGACGTTGCCG
TGGTTTTCACAGATGAAGAGTGGAGTCGTCTGGTCCCCATACAGAGGGACCTCTACAAGGAGGTGATGCT
GGAGAACTATAACAGCATTGTGTCATTGGGCCTTCCAGTTCCTCAACCTGATGTGATTTTCCAATTGAAG
AGAGGGGACAAGCCGTGGATGGTAGATCTTCATGGGTCTGAGGAGAGAGAATGGCCAGAGAGTGTCTCTC
TAGACTGGGAAACTAAGCCTGAGATTCACGATGCTTCAGACAAAAAATCAGAAGGATCATTGAGGGAATG
CCTTGGAAGGCAAAGTCCTCTGTGTCCTAAATTTGAAGTTCATACACCCAATGGCAGGATGGGAACAGAA
AAGCAAAGCCCTTCAGGGGAGACTCGTAAGAAATCCCTCTCCCGGGACAAAGGCTTGCGGCGACGGTCAG
CCCTGTCCAGGGAAATTCTCACTAAAGAGAGACACCAGGAATGCAGTGACTGTGGGAAGACCTTTTTTGA
CCACTCATCCCTCACCCGCCATCAGAGGACTCACACTGGGGAGAAGCCCTACGACTGCCGCGAGTGTGGG
AAAGCCTTCAGCCACAGGAGCAGCCTCAGCAGACATCTGATGTCACACACTGGGGAGAGCCCCTACGAGT
GCAGTGTGTGCTCAAAAGCCTTCTTTGACCGTTCGTCCCTAACTGTCCATCAGCGAATTCACACTGGAGA
GAAACCCTTTCAGTGCAACGAGTGTGGAAAAGCCTTTTTTGACCGTTCATCCCTTACTCGACACCAGAGA
ATTCACACTGGAGAAAGTCCTTATGAATGTCATCAGTGTGGGAAAGCCTTTAGCCAGAAAAGTATTCTTA
CTCGCCATCAGCTAATCCACACTGGCAGGAAGCCTTATGAGTGTAACGAGTGCGGGAAAGCTTTCTATGG
TGTCTCGTCTCTGAATAGACATCAGAAAGCTCATGCTGGGGACCCTCGCTATCAGTGTAACGAGTGTGGC
AAAGCTTTCTTTGACCGCTCATCCCTTACACAGCATCAGAAGATCCACACTGGAGACAAGCCATATGAAT
GCAGCGAATGCGGGAAAGCCTTTAGCCAGCGGTGCCGGCTCACGCGGCATCAGCGTGTCCACACGGGAGA
GAAGCCCTTTGAATGCACTGTGTGTGGGAAAGTTTTCAGTTCAAAATCTTCTGTTATTCAACATCAACGG
CGTTACGCCAAACAGGGAATAGACTAGTAATGAACTAGTCCGTAACTTGAAAGTATTTCGATTTCTTGGC
TTTATATATCTTGTGGAAAGGACGATTTCGACCATCCGAGCCGCATAAG
