>Addgene plasmid #142615 | TFORF0401 | depositor partial sequence | sequence record 279984 | Barcode
TTTCGACCATCCGAGCCGCATAAG
